>Addgene plasmid #172117 | pLenti-pHluorin_M153R-CD63 | addgene full sequence | sequence record 423160 | Addgene NGS Result
TACAAACTAAAGAATTACAAAAACAAATTACAAAATTCAAAATTTTATCGATAAGCTTGGGAGTTCCGCG
TTACATAACTTACGGTAAATGGCCCGCCTGGCTGACCGCCCAACGACCCCCGCCCATTGACGTCAATAAT
GACGTATGTTCCCATAGTAACGCCAATAGGGACTTTCCATTGACGTCAATGGGTGGAGTATTTACGGTAA
ACTGCCCACTTGGCAGTACATCAAGTGTATCATATGCCAAGTACGCCCCCTATTGACGTCAATGACGGTA
AATGGCCCGCCTGGCATTATGCCCAGTACATGACCTTATGGGACTTTCCTACTTGGCAGTACATCTACGT
ATTAGTCATCGCTATTACCATGGTGATGCGGTTTTGGCAGTACATCAATGGGCGTGGATAGCGGTTTGAC
TCACGGGGATTTCCAAGTCTCCACCCCATTGACGTCAATGGGAGTTTGTTTTGGCACCAAAATCAACGGG
ACTTTCCAAAATGTCGTAACAACTCCGCCCCATTGACGCAAATGGGCGGTAGGCGTGTACGGTGGGAGGT
CTATATAAGCAGAGCTCGTTTAGTGAACCGTCAGATCGCCTGGAGACGCCATCCACGCTGTTTTGACCTC
CATAGAAGACACCGACTCTAGTCCAGTGTGGTGGAATTCTGCAGATATCAACAAGTTTGTACAAAAAAGC
AGGCTCCGCGGCCGCCCCCTTCACCATGGCGGTGGAAGGAGGAATGAAATGTGTGAAGTTCTTGCTCTAC
GTCCTCCTGCTGGCCTTTTGCGCCTGTGCAGTGGGACTGATTGCCGTGGGTGTCGGGGCACAGCTTGTCC
TGAGTCAGACCATAAGTAAAGGAGAAGAACTTTTCACTGGAGTTGTCCCAATTCTTGTTGAATTAGATGG
TGATGTTAATGGGCACAAATTTTCTGTCAGTGGAGAGGGTGAAGGTGATGCAACATACGGAAAACTTACC
CTTAAATTTATTTGCACTACTGGAAAACTACCTGTTCCATGGCCAACACTTGTCACTACTCTCACTTATG
GTGTTCAATGCTTTTCAAGATACCCAGATCATATGAAACGGCATGACTTTTTCAAGAGTGCCATGCCCGA
AGGTTATGTACAGGAAAGAACTATATTTTTCAAAGATGACGGGAACTACAAGACACGTGCTGAAGTCAAG
TTTGAAGGTGATACCCTTGTTAATAGAATCGAGTTAAAAGGTATTGATTTTAAAGAAGATGGAAACATTC
TTGGACACAAATTGGAATACAACTATAACGATCACCAGGTGTACATCCGGGCAGACAAACAAAAGAATGG
AATCAAAGCTAACTTCAAAATTAGACACAACATTGAAGATGGAGGCGTTCAACTAGCAGACCATTATCAA
CAAAATACTCCAATTGGCGATGGGCCCGTCCTTTTACCAGACAACCATTACCTGTTTACAACTTCTACTC
TTTCGAAAGATCCCAACGAAAAGAGAGACCACATGGTCCTTCTTGAGTTTGTAACAGCTGCTGGGATTAC
ACATGGCATGGATGAACTATACAAAATCCAGGGGGCTACCCCTGGCTCTCTGTTGCCAGTGGTCATCATC
GCAGTGGGTGTCTTCCTCTTCCTGGTGGCTTTTGTGGGCTGCTGCGGGGCCTGCAAGGAGAACTATTGTC
TTATGATCACGTTTGCCATCTTTCTGTCTCTTATCATGTTGGTGGAGGTGGCCGCAGCCATTGCTGGCTA
TGTGTTTAGAGATAAGGTGATGTCAGAGTTTAATAACAACTTCCGGCAGCAGATGGAGAATTACCCGAAA
AATAACCACACTGCTTCGATCCTGGACAGGATGCAGGCAGATTTTAAGTGCTGTGGGGCTGCTAACTACA
CAGATTGGGAGAAAATCCCTTCCATGTCGAAGAACCGAGTCCCCGACTCCTGCTGCATTAATGTTACTGT
GGGCTGTGGGATTAATTTCAACGAGAAGGCGATCCATAAGGAGGGCTGTGTGGAGAAGATTGGGGGCTGG
CTGAGGAAAAATGTGCTGGTGGTAGCTGCAGCAGCCCTTGGAATTGCTTTTGTCGAGGTTTTGGGAATTG
TCTTTGCCTGCTGCCTCGTGAAGAGTATCAGAAGTGGCTACGAGGTGATGTAGAAGGGTGGGCGCGCCGA
CCCAGCTTTCTTGTACAAAGTGGTTGATATCCAGCACAGTGGCGGCCGCTCGACAATCAACCTCTGGATT
ACAAAATTTGTGAAAGATTGACTGGTATTCTTAACTATGTTGCTCCTTTTACGCTATGTGGATACGCTGC
TTTAATGCCTTTGTATCATGCTATTGCTTCCCGTATGGCTTTCATTTTCTCCTCCTTGTATAAATCCTGG
TTGCTGTCTCTTTATGAGGAGTTGTGGCCCGTTGTCAGGCAACGTGGCGTGGTGTGCACTGTGTTTGCTG
ACGCAACCCCCACTGGTTGGGGCATTGCCACCACCTGTCAGCTCCTTTCCGGGACTTTCGCTTTCCCCCT
CCCTATTGCCACGGCGGAACTCATCGCCGCCTGCCTTGCCCGCTGCTGGACAGGGGCTCGGCTGTTGGGC
ACTGACAATTCCGTGGTGTTGTCGGGGAAGCTGACGTCCTTTCCATGGCTGCTCGCCTGTGTTGCCACCT
GGATTCTGCGCGGGACGTCCTTCTGCTACGTCCCTTCGGCCCTCAATCCAGCGGACCTTCCTTCCCGCGG
CCTGCTGCCGGCTCTGCGGCCTCTTCCGCGTCTTCGCCTTCGCCCTCAGACGAGTCGGATCTCCCTTTGG
GCCGCCTCCCCGCCTGGAATTCTGCAGATATCCGGTTAGTAATGAGTTTGGAATTAATTCTGTGGAATGT
GTGTCAGTTAGGGTGTGGAAAGTCCCCAGGCTCCCCAGCAGGCAGAAGTATGCAAAGCATGCATCTCAAT
TAGTCAGCAACCAGGTGTGGAAAGTCCCCAGGCTCCCCAGCAGGCAGAAGTATGCAAAGCATGCATCTCA
ATTAGTCAGCAACCATAGTCCCGCCCCTAACTCCGCCCATCCCGCCCCTAACTCCGCCCAGTTCCGCCCA
TTCTCCGCCCCATGGCTGACTAATTTTTTTTATTTATGCAGAGGCCGAGGCCGCCTCTGCCTCTGAGCTA
TTCCAGAAGTAGTGAGGAGGCTTTTTTGGAGGCCTAGGCTTTTGCAAAAAGCTCCCGGGAGCTTGTATAT
CCATTTTCGGATCTGATCAGCACGTGTTGACAATTAATCATCGGCATAGTATATCGGCATAGTATAATAC
GACAAGGTGAGGAACTAAACCATGGCCAAGCCTTTGTCTCAAGAAGAATCCACCCTCATTGAAAGAGCAA
CGGCTACAATCAACAGCATCCCCATCTCTGAAGACTACAGCGTCGCCAGCGCAGCTCTCTCTAGCGACGG
CCGCATCTTCACTGGTGTCAATGTATATCATTTTACTGGGGGACCTTGTGCAGAACTCGTGGTGCTGGGC
ACTGCTGCTGCTGCGGCAGCTGGCAACCTGACTTGTATCGTCGCGATCGGAAATGAGAACAGGGGCATCT
TGAGCCCCTGCGGACGGTGCCGACAGGTGCTTCTCGATCTGCATCCTGGGATCAAAGCCATAGTGAAGGA
CAGTGATGGACAGCCGACGGCAGTTGGGATTCGTGAATTGCTGCCCTCTGGTTATGTGTGGGAGGGCTAA
GCACAATTCGAGCTCGGTACCTTTAAGACCAATGACTTACAAGGCAGCTGTAGATCTTAGCCACTTTTTA
AAAGAAAAGGGGGGACTGGAAGGGCTAGCTCACTCCCAACGAAGACAAGATCTGCTTTTTGCTTGTACTG
GGTCTCTCTGGTTAGACCAGATCTGAGCCTGGGAGCTCTCTGGCTAACTAGGGAACCCACTGCTTAAGCC
TCAATAAAGCTTGCCTTGAGTGCTTCAAGTAGTGTGTGCCCGTCTGTTGTGTGACTCTGGTAACTAGAGA
TCCCTCAGACCCTTTTAGTCAGTGTGGAAAATCTCTAGCAGTAGTAGTTCATGTCATCTTATTATTCAGT
ATTTATAACTTGCAAAGAAATGAATATCAGAGAGTGAGAGGAACTTGTTTATTGCAGCTTATAATGGTTA
CAAATAAAGCAATAGCATCACAAATTTCACAAATAAAGCATTTTTTTCACTGCATTCTAGTTGTGGTTTG
TCCAAACTCATCAATGTATCTTATCATGTCTGGCTCTAGCTATCCCGCCCCTAACTCCGCCCATCCCGCC
CCTAACTCCGCCCAGTTCCGCCCATTCTCCGCCCCATGGCTGACTAATTTTTTTTATTTATGCAGAGGCC
GAGGCCGCCTCGGCCTCTGAGCTATTCCAGAAGTAGTGAGGAGGCTTTTTTGGAGGCCTAGGGACGTACC
CAATTCGCCCTATAGTGAGTCGTATTACGCGCGCTCACTGGCCGTCGTTTTACAACGTCGTGACTGGGAA
AACCCTGGCGTTACCCAACTTAATCGCCTTGCAGCACATCCCCCTTTCGCCAGCTGGCGTAATAGCGAAG
AGGCCCGCACCGATCGCCCTTCCCAACAGTTGCGCAGCCTGAATGGCGAATGGG
[124 nt withheld, positions 4605-4728]
C
[91 nt withheld, positions 4730-4820]
A
[49 nt withheld, positions 4822-4870]
CCTTTGACGTTGGAGTCCACGTTCTTT
[37 nt withheld, positions 4898-4934]
ACCCTATCTCGGTCTATTCTTTTGATTTATAAGGGATTTTGCCGATTTCGGCCTATTGGTTAAAAAATGA
GCTGATTTAACAAAAATTTAACGCGAATTTTAACAAAATATTAACGCTTACAATTTAGGTGGCACTTTTC
GGGGAAATGTGCGCGGAACCCCTATTTGTTTATTTTTCTAAATACATTCAAATATGTATCCGCTCATGAG
ACAATAACCCTGATAAATGCTTCAATAATATTGAAAAAGGAAGAGTATGAGTATTCAACATTTCCGTGTC
GCCCTTATTCCCTTTTTTGCGGCATTTTGCCTTCCTGTTTTTGCTCACCCAGAAACGCTGGTGAAAGTAA
AAGATGCTGAAGATCAGTTGGGTGCACGAGTGGGTTACATCGAACTGGATCTCAACAGCGGTAAGATCCT
TGAGAGTTTTCGCCCCGAAGAACGTTTTCCAATGATGAGCACTTTTAAAGTTCTGCTATGTGGCGCGGTA
TTATCCCGTATTGACGCCGGGCAAGAGCAACTCGGTCGCCGCATACACTATTCTCAGAATGACTTGGTTG
AGTACTCACCAGTCACAGAAAAGCATCTTACGGATGGCATGACAGTAAGAGAATTATGCAGTGCTGCCAT
AACCATGAGTGATAACACTGCGGCCAACTTACTTCTGACAACGATCGGAGGACCGAAGGAGCTAACCGCT
TTTTTGCACAACATGGGGGATCATGTAACTCGCCTTGATCGTTGGGAACCGGAGCTGAATGAAGCCATAC
CAAACGACGAGCGTGACACCACGATGCCTGTAGCAATGGCAACAACGTTGCGCAAACTATTAACTGGCGA
ACTACTTACTCTAGCTTCCCGGCAACAATTAATAGACTGGATGGAGGCGGATAAAGTTGCAGGACCACTT
CTGCGCTCGGCCCTTCCGGCTGGCTGGTTTATTGCTGATAAATCTGGAGCCGGTGAGCGTGGGTCTCGCG
GTATCATTGCAGCACTGGGGCCAGATGGTAAGCCCTCCCGTATCGTAGTTATCTACACGACGGGGAGTCA
GGCAACTATGGATGAACGAAATAGACAGATCGCTGAGATAGGTGCCTCACTGATTAAGCATTGGTAACTG
TCAGACCAAGTTTACTCATATATACTTTAGATTGATTTAAAACTTCATTTTTAATTTAAAAGGATCTAGG
TGAAGATCCTTTTTGATAATCTCATGACCAAAATCCCTTAACGTGAGTTTTCGTTCCACTGAGCGTCAGA
CCCCGTAGAAAAGATCAAAGGATCTTCTTGAGATCCTTTTTTTCTGCGCGTAATCTGCTGCTTGCAAACA
AAAAAACCACCGCTACCAGCGGTGGTTTGTTTGCCGGATCAAGAGCTACCAACTCTTTTTCCGAAGGTAA
CTGGCTTCAGCAGAGCGCAGATACCAAATACTGTTCTTCTAGTGTAGCCGTAGTTAGGCCACCACTTCAA
GAACTCTGTAGCACCGCCTACATACCTCGCTCTGCTAATCCTGTTACCAGTGGCTGCTGCCAGTGGCGAT
AAGTCGTGTCTTACCGGGTTGGACTCAAGACGATAGTTACCGGATAAGGCGCAGCGGTCGGGCTGAACGG
GGGGTTCGTGCACACAGCCCAGCTTGGAGCGAACGACCTACACCGAACTGAGATACCTACAGCGTGAGCT
ATGAGAAAGCGCCACGCTTCCCGAAGGGAGAAAGGCGGACAGGTATCCGGTAAGCGGCAGGGTCGGAACA
GGAGAGCGCACGAGGGAGCTTCCAGGGGGAAACGCCTGGTATCTTTATAGTCCTGTCGGGTTTCGCCACC
TCTGACTTGAGCGTCGATTTTTGTGATGCTCGTCAGGGGGGCGGAGCCTATGGAAAAACGCCAGCAACGC
GGCCTTTTTACGGTTCCTGGCCTTTTGCTGGCCTTTTGCTCACATGTTCTTTCCTGCGTTATCCCCTGAT
TCTGTGGATAACCGTATTACCGCCTTTGAGTGAGCTGATACCGCTCGCCGCAGCCGAACGACCGAGCGCA
GCGAGTCAGTGAGCGAGGAAGCGGAAGAGCGCCCAATACGCAAACCGCCTCTCCCCGCGCGTTGGCCGAT
TCATTAATGCAGCTGGCACGACAGGTTTCCCGACTGGAAAGCGGGCAGTGAGCGCAACGCAATTAATGTG
AGTTAGCTCACTCATTAGGCACCCCAGGCTTTACACTTTATGCTTCCGGCTCGTATGTTGTGTGGAATTG
TGAGCGGATAACAATTTCACACAGGAAACAGCTATGACCATGATTACGCCAAGCGCGCAATTAACCCTCA
CTAAAGGGAACAAAAGCTGGAGCTGCAAGCTTAATGTAGTCTTATGCAATACTCTTGTAGTCTTGCAACA
TGGTAACGATGAGTTAGCAACATGCCTTACAAGGAGAGAAAAAGCACCGTGCATGCCGATTGGTGGAAGT
AAGGTGGTACGATCGTGCCTTATTAGGAAGGCAACAGACGGGTCTGACATGGATTGGACGAACCACTGAA
TTGCCGCATTGCAGAGATATTGTATTTAAGTGCCTAGCTCGATACATAAACGGGTCTCTCTGGTTAGACC
AGATCTGAGCCTGGGAGCTCTCTGGCTAACTAGGGAACCCACTGCTTAAGCCTCAATAAAGCTTGCCTTG
AGTGCTTCAAGTAGTGTGTGCCCGTCTGTTGTGTGACTCTGGTAACTAGAGATCCCTCAGACCCTTTTAG
TCAGTGTGGAAAATCTCTAGCAGTGGCGCCCGAACAGGGACTTGAAAGCGAAAGGGAAACCAGAGGAGCT
CTCTCGACGCAGGACTCGGCTTGCTGAAGCGCGCACGGCAAGAGGCGAGGGGCGGCGACTGGTGAGTACG
CCAAAAATTTTGACTAGCGGAGGCTAGAAGGAGAGAGATGGGTGCGAGAGCGTCAGTATTAAGCGGGGGA
GAATTAGATCGCGATGGGAAAAAATTCGGTTAAGGCCAGGGGGAAAGAAAAAATATAAATTAAAACATAT
AGTATGGGCAAGCAGGGAGCTAGAACGATTCGCAGTTAATCCTGGCCTGTTAGAAACATCAGAAGGCTGT
AGACAAATACTGGGACAGCTACAACCATCCCTTCAGACAGGATCAGAAGAACTTAGATCATTATATAATA
CAGTAGCAACCCTCTATTGTGTGCATCAAAGGATAGAGATAAAAGACACCAAGGAAGCTTTAGACAAGAT
AGAGGAAGAGCAAAACAAAAGTAAGACCACCGCACAGCAAGCGGCCGCTGATCTTCAGACCTGGAGGAGG
AGATATGAGGGACAATTGGAGAAGTGAATTATATAAATATAAAGTAGTAAAAATTGAACCATTAGGAGTA
GCACCCACCAAGGCAAAGAGAAGAGTGGTGCAGAGAGAAAAAAGAGCAGTGGGAATAGGAGCTTTGTTCC
TTGGGTTCTTGGGAGCAGCAGGAAGCACTATGGGCGCAGCGTCAATGACGCTGACGGTACAGGCCAGACA
ATTATTGTCTGGTATAGTGCAGCAGCAGAACAATTTGCTGAGGGCTATTGAGGCGCAACAGCATCTGTTG
CAACTCACAGTCTGGGGCATCAAGCAGCTCCAGGCAAGAATCCTGGCTGTGGAAAGATACCTAAAGGATC
AACAGCTCCTGGGGATTTGGGGTTGCTCTGGAAAACTCATTTGCACCACTGCTGTGCCTTGGAATGCTAG
TTGGAGTAATAAATCTCTGGAACAGATTTGGAATCACACGACCTGGATGGAGTGGGACAGAGAAATTAAC
AATTACACAAGCTTAATACACTCCTTAATTGAAGAATCGCAAAACCAGCAAGAAAAGAATGAACAAGAAT
TATTGGAATTAGATAAATGGGCAAGTTTGTGGAATTGGTTTAACATAACAAATTGGCTGTGGTATATAAA
ATTATTCATAATGATAGTAGGAGGCTTGGTAGGTTTAAGAATAGTTTTTGCTGTACTTTCTATAGTGAAT
AGAGTTAGGCAGGGATATTCACCATTATCGTTTCAGACCCACCTCCCAACCCCGAGGGGACCCGACAGGC
CCGAAGGAATAGAAGAAGAAGGTGGAGAGAGAGACAGAGACAGATCCATTCGATTAGTGAACGGATCTCG
ACGGTATCGGTTAACTTTTAAAAGAAAAGGGGGGATTGGGGGGTACAGTGCAGGGGAAAGAATAGTAGAC
ATAATAGCAACAGACA
Features (pLannotate 1.2.2; 33 found; start..end, strand, type, name):
     69..372     +  enhancer       CMV enhancer: human cytomegalovirus immediate early enhancer
    373..576     +  promoter       CMV promoter: human cytomegalovirus (CMV) immediate early promoter
    681..705     +  protein_bind   attB1: mutant version of attB; recombination site for the Gateway® BP reaction BP Clonase™
    726..855     +  CDS            CD63 (fragment): human CD63 tetraspanin enriched in intraluminal vesicles of late endosomes (multivesicular bodies) and in exosomes
    855..1565    +  CDS            ecliptic pHluorin: pH-sensitive mutant of green fluorescent protein (Miesenböck et al., 1998) responds to a drop in pH with a gradual loss (eclipsing) of excitation at 475 nm, accompanied by a reduction of excitation at 395 nm
   1565..2153    +  CDS            CD63 (fragment): human CD63 tetraspanin enriched in intraluminal vesicles of late endosomes (multivesicular bodies) and in exosomes
   2170..2194    -  protein_bind   attB2: mutant version of attB; recombination site for the Gateway® BP reaction BP Clonase™
   2225..2813    +  misc_feature   WPRE: woodchuck hepatitis virus posttranscriptional regulatory element
   2869..3198    +  promoter       SV40 promoter: SV40 enhancer and early promoter
   3246..3293    +  promoter       EM7 promoter: synthetic bacterial promoter&nbsp
   3312..3710    +  CDS            BSD: blasticidin S deaminase; Aspergillus terreus BSD; confers resistance to blasticidin
   3727..3864    +  CDS            nef (fragment): NEF_HV1LA - Experimental evidence at protein level: Swiss-Prot protein existence level 1. Extracellular Nef protein targets CD4(+) T-lymphocytes for apoptosis by interacting with CXCR4 surface receptors. From Human immunodeficiency virus type 1 group M subtype B (isolate Lai) (HIV-1).
   3850..4030    +  LTR            5' LTR (truncated): truncated 5' long terminal repeat (LTR) from HIV-1
   4102..4223    +  polyA_signal   SV40 poly(A) signal: SV40 polyadenylation signal
   4263..4398    +  rep_origin     SV40 ori: SV40 origin of replication
   4419..4437    -  promoter       T7 promoter: promoter for bacteriophage T7 RNA polymerase
   4445..4600    +  CDS            lacZα (fragment): LacZα fragment of β-galactosidase; lacZ fragment
   4605..5033    +  rep_origin     f1 ori (sequence partly withheld): f1 bacteriophage origin of replication; arrow indicates direction of (+) strand synthesis
   5086..5190    +  promoter       AmpR promoter: bla
   5191..6051    +  CDS            AmpR: β-lactamase; bla; confers resistance to ampicillin, carbenicillin, and related antibiotics
   6222..6810    +  rep_origin     ori: high-copy-number ColE1/pMB1/pBR322/pUC origin of replication
   6993..7085    +  CDS            lacI (fragment): lac repressor; lacI; The lac repressor binds to the lac operator to inhibit transcription in E. coli. This inhibition can be relieved by adding lactose or isopropyl-β-D-thiogalactopyranoside (IPTG).
   7098..7119    +  protein_bind   CAP binding site: CAP binding activates transcription in the presence of cAMP. E. coli catabolite activator protein
   7134..7164    +  promoter       lac promoter: promoter for the E. coli lac operon
   7172..7188    +  protein_bind   lac operator: The lac repressor binds to the lac operator to inhibit transcription in E. coli. This inhibition can be relieved by adding lactose or isopropyl-β-D-thiogalactopyranoside (IPTG). lac repressor encoded by lacI
   7233..7251    +  promoter       T3 promoter: promoter for bacteriophage T3 RNA polymerase
   7279..7505    +  promoter       RSV promoter: Rous sarcoma virus enhancer/promoter
   7506..7686    +  LTR            5' LTR (truncated): truncated 5' long terminal repeat (LTR) from HIV-1
   7733..7858    +  misc_feature   HIV-1 Ψ: packaging signal of human immunodeficiency virus type 1
   7842..8205    +  CDS            HIV-1 gag (fragment): gag protein from human immunodeficiency virus 1; gag
   8351..8584    +  misc_feature   RRE: The Rev response element (RRE) of HIV-1 allows for Rev-dependent mRNA export from the nucleus to the cytoplasm.
   8961..9061    +  CDS            Rev (fragment): human immunodeficiency virus 1 (HIV-1) Rev protein; rev; enhances nuclear export of unspliced and incompletely spliced viral mRNAs
   9080..46      +  misc_feature   cPPT/CTS (across the origin): central polypurine tract and central termination sequence of HIV-1
