[The description below was written by a language model from this plasmid's Addgene catalogue record and pLannotate feature annotations shown in this document.]
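Description:
pLenti-pHluorin_M153R-CD63 is a lentiviral mammalian expression plasmid built by Gateway cloning into the pLenti-CMV Blast DEST backbone. It is propagated in E. coli through a high-copy ColE1/pUC-type origin with ampicillin resistance (AmpR), and it also carries an f1 origin. The viral transfer cassette begins with an RSV promoter fused to a truncated HIV-1 5' LTR, the chimeric arrangement typical of third-generation vectors, followed by the Ψ packaging signal with a partial gag sequence, the Rev response element for Rev-dependent export of the genomic RNA, and the cPPT/CTS element. A second truncated LTR downstream closes the proviral unit and is followed by an SV40 polyadenylation signal and SV40 origin.

The payload sits between attB1 and attB2 recombination sites and is driven by the CMV immediate-early enhancer and promoter. It encodes human CD63, a tetraspanin enriched in the intraluminal vesicles of multivesicular endosomes and in exosomes, interrupted by a pHluorin coding sequence. The feature table shows a short N-terminal CD63 fragment, the pH-sensitive GFP variant, and then the remainder of CD63, consistent with the recorded insertion of pHluorin_M153R into the small extracellular loop. A WPRE follows to enhance transcript expression. An SV40 promoter, paired with the bacterial EM7 promoter, drives blasticidin S deaminase for selection of transduced cells.

Because pHluorin fluorescence is quenched at acidic pH, the fusion is expected to be dim inside acidic endosomal compartments and to brighten on exposure to the neutral extracellular environment. This suits its stated purpose as a live-cell fluorescent reporter of CD63-positive exosome secretion.
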