Addgene plasmid #172117: pLenti-pHluorin_M153R-CD63
Purpose: Fluorescent reporter for CD63-positive exosome secretion
Depositing lab: Alissa Weaver. Depositing organization: Vanderbilt University. Publication: A live cell reporter of exosome secretion and uptake reveals pathfinding behavior of migrating cells. Sung BH, von Lersner A, Guerrero J, Krystofiak ES, Inman D, Pelletier R, Zijlstra A, Ponik SM, Weaver AM. Nat Commun. 2020 Apr 29;11(1):2092. doi: 10.1038/s41467-020-15747-2. PubMed 32350252.
Backbone
  Vector backbone: pLenti-CMV Blast DEST (706-1)
  Backbone size w/o insert (bp): 9331
  Total vector size (bp): 9140
  Vector type: Mammalian Expression, Lentiviral
  Selectable markers: Blasticidin
Growth in bacteria
  Bacterial resistance: Ampicillin, 100 μg/mL
  Growth temperature: 37°C
  Growth strain: NEB Stable
  Copy number: Unknown
Gene/Insert
  Gene/Insert name: CD63
  Species: H. sapiens (human)
  Insert size (bp): 1428
  GenBank ID: CR542096.1
  Entrez Gene: CD63 (a.k.a. AD1, HOP-26, ME491, MLA1, OMA81H, Pltgp40, TSPAN30)
  Promoter: CMV
  Tag / fusion protein: pHluorin_M153R in a small extracelluar loop of CD63
  Cloning method: Gateway Cloning
  Sequencing primers: 5′ CACCATGGCGGTGGAAGG; 3′ CTACATCACCTCGTAGCC
Terms and licenses: Academic/Nonprofit Terms; Industry Terms: Not Available to Industry
How to cite: pLenti-pHluorin_M153R-CD63 was a gift from Alissa Weaver (Addgene plasmid # 172117 ; http://n2t.net/addgene:172117 ; RRID:Addgene_172117)
